Addgene plasmid #125840: pLVX-M-Flag-BAP1
Purpose: express wild type BAP1
Depositing lab: Boyi Gan. Depositing organization: University of Texas MD Anderson Cancer Center. Publication: BAP1 links metabolic regulation of ferroptosis to tumour suppression. Zhang Y, Shi J, Liu X, Feng L, Gong Z, Koppula P, Sirohi K, Li X, Wei Y, Lee H, Zhuang L, Chen G, Xiao ZD, Hung MC, Chen J, Huang P, Li W, Gan B. Nat Cell Biol. 2018 Oct;20(10):1181-1192. doi: 10.1038/s41556-018-0178-0. Epub 2018 Sep 10. PubMed 30202049.
Backbone
  Vector backbone: pLVX-puro
  Vector type: Lentiviral
  Selectable markers: Puromycin
Growth in bacteria
  Bacterial resistance: Ampicillin, 100 μg/mL
  Growth temperature: 37°C
  Growth strain: NEB Stable
  Copy number: High Copy
Gene/Insert
  Gene/Insert name: BAP1 (BRCA1 associated protein 1)
  Species: H. sapiens (human)
  Entrez Gene: BAP1 (a.k.a. HUCEP-13, KURIS, TPDS1, UBM2, UCHL2, UVM2, hucep-6)
  Tag / fusion protein: Flag (N terminal on insert)
  Cloning method: Restriction Enzyme; 5′ cloning site Unknown (unknown if destroyed)
Terms and licenses: Academic/Nonprofit Terms; Industry Terms: Not Available to Industry
How to cite: pLVX-M-Flag-BAP1 was a gift from Boyi Gan (Addgene plasmid # 125840 ; http://n2t.net/addgene:125840 ; RRID:Addgene_125840)
