[The description below was written by a language model from this plasmid's Addgene catalogue record and pLannotate feature annotations shown in this document.]
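Description:
pLVX-M-Flag-BAP1 is an HIV-1-based lentiviral expression plasmid built on the pLVX-puro backbone and designed to express wild-type human BAP1 (BRCA1 associated protein 1) in mammalian cells. In bacteria it is maintained through a high-copy ColE1/pUC-type origin and selected with ampicillin via the β-lactamase gene. Remnants of a lac promoter/operator region and an SV40 polyadenylation signal also sit in the plasmid backbone outside the viral cassette.

The transfer cassette is bounded by two HIV-1 LTR annotations, each preceded by a nef-derived fragment. It carries the standard cis-acting elements needed for vector production and transduction: the Ψ packaging signal with an adjoining gag fragment, the Rev response element for Rev-dependent nuclear export of the genomic RNA, and the cPPT/CTS, which aids nuclear import of the reverse-transcribed genome. Within this frame, the CMV immediate-early enhancer and promoter drive the BAP1 coding sequence. A short FLAG-matching segment lies just upstream of it, consistent with the N-terminal Flag tag listed in the catalogue; the annotation software reports it only as a fragment of 3xFLAG. The exact cloning sites are not recorded. Downstream, a mouse PGK promoter independently expresses puromycin N-acetyltransferase, allowing selection of transduced cells. A WPRE placed before the 3' LTR enhances transcript stability and expression.

The construct is suited to stable or transient expression of epitope-tagged BAP1, with detection or immunoprecipitation through the Flag tag. The associated publication concerns BAP1's role in linking metabolic regulation of ferroptosis to tumour suppression.
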