Features (pLannotate 1.2.2; 25 found; start..end, strand, type, name):
    377..634     +  LTR            5' LTR (truncated): truncated 5' long terminal repeat (LTR) from HIV-1
    681..806     +  misc_feature   HIV-1 Ψ: packaging signal of human immunodeficiency virus type 1
    790..1128    +  CDS            HIV-1 gag (fragment): gag protein from human immunodeficiency virus 1; gag
   1303..1536    +  misc_feature   RRE: The Rev response element (RRE) of HIV-1 allows for Rev-dependent mRNA export from the nucleus to the cytoplasm.
   1913..2013    +  CDS            Rev (fragment): human immunodeficiency virus 1 (HIV-1) Rev protein; rev; enhances nuclear export of unspliced and incompletely spliced viral mRNAs
   2028..2143    +  misc_feature   cPPT/CTS: central polypurine tract and central termination sequence of HIV-1 (lacking the first T)
   2201..2504    +  enhancer       CMV enhancer: human cytomegalovirus immediate early enhancer
   2505..2708    +  promoter       CMV promoter: human cytomegalovirus (CMV) immediate early promoter
   2793..2824    +  misc_feature   MCS (fragment): multiple cloning site
   2839..2859    +  CDS            3xFLAG (fragment): three tandem FLAG® epitope tags
   2870..5053    +  CDS            BAP1 (sequence partly withheld): BAP1_HUMAN - Also known as KIAA0272 From Homo sapiens (Human).
   5087..5586    +  promoter       PGK promoter: mouse phosphoglycerate kinase 1 promoter
   5607..6206    +  CDS            PuroR: puromycin N-acetyltransferase; pac from Streptomyces alboniger; confers resistance to puromycin
   6220..6808    +  misc_feature   WPRE: woodchuck hepatitis virus posttranscriptional regulatory element
   6825..7343    +  CDS            nef (fragment): NEF_HV1BR - Experimental evidence at protein level: Swiss-Prot protein existence level 1. Extracellular Nef protein targets CD4(+) T-lymphocytes for apoptosis by interacting with CXCR4 surface receptors (PubMed:14990729). From Human immunodeficiency virus type 1 group M subtype B (isolate BRU/LAI) (HIV-1).
   7391..7648    +  LTR            5' LTR (truncated): truncated 5' long terminal repeat (LTR) from HIV-1
   7801..7817    -  protein_bind   lac operator: The lac repressor binds to the lac operator to inhibit transcription in E. coli. This inhibition can be relieved by adding lactose or isopropyl-β-D-thiogalactopyranoside (IPTG). lac repressor encoded by lacI
   7825..7855    -  promoter       lac promoter: promoter for the E. coli lac operon
   7870..7891    -  protein_bind   CAP binding site: CAP binding activates transcription in the presence of cAMP. E. coli catabolite activator protein
   7904..7996    -  CDS            lacI (fragment): lac repressor; lacI; The lac repressor binds to the lac operator to inhibit transcription in E. coli. This inhibition can be relieved by adding lactose or isopropyl-β-D-thiogalactopyranoside (IPTG).
   8179..8767    -  rep_origin     ori: high-copy-number ColE1/pMB1/pBR322/pUC origin of replication
   8938..9798    -  CDS            AmpR: β-lactamase; bla; confers resistance to ampicillin, carbenicillin, and related antibiotics
   9799..9903    -  promoter       AmpR promoter: bla
   9951..10085   +  polyA_signal   SV40 poly(A) signal: SV40 polyadenylation signal
  10252..329     +  CDS            nef (fragment) (across the origin): NEF_HV1BR - Experimental evidence at protein level: Swiss-Prot protein existence level 1. Extracellular Nef protein targets CD4(+) T-lymphocytes for apoptosis by interacting with CXCR4 surface receptors (PubMed:14990729). From Human immunodeficiency virus type 1 group M subtype B (isolate BRU/LAI) (HIV-1).
>Addgene plasmid #125840 | pLVX-M-Flag-BAP1 | addgene full sequence | sequence record 246139 | Addgene NGS Result
TGGAAGGGCTAATTCACTCCCAAAGAAGACAAGATATCCTTGATCTGTGGATCTACCACACACAAGGCTA
CTTCCCTGATTAGCAGAACTACACACCAGGGCCAGGGGTCAGATATCCACTGACCTTTGGATGGTGCTAC
AAGCTAGTACCAGTTGAGCCAGATAAGGTAGAAGAGGCCAATAAAGGAGAGAACACCAGCTTGTTACACC
CTGTGAGCCTGCATGGGATGGATGACCCGGAGAGAGAAGTGTTAGAGTGGAGGTTTGACAGCCGCCTAGC
ATTTCATCACGTGGCCCGAGAGCTGCATCCGGAGTACTTCAAGAACTGCTGATATCGAGCTTGCTACAAG
GGACTTTCCGCTGGGGACTTTCCAGGGAGGCGTGGCCTGGGCGGGACTGGGGAGTGGCGAGCCCTCAGAT
CCTGCATATAAGCAGCTGCTTTTTGCCTGTACTGGGTCTCTCTGGTTAGACCAGATCTGAGCCTGGGAGC
TCTCTGGCTAACTAGGGAACCCACTGCTTAAGCCTCAATAAAGCTTGCCTTGAGTGCTTCAAGTAGTGTG
TGCCCGTCTGTTGTGTGACTCTGGTAACTAGAGATCCCTCAGACCCTTTTAGTCAGTGTGGAAAATCTCT
AGCAGTGGCGCCCGAACAGGGACTTGAAAGCGAAAGGGAAACCAGAGGAGCTCTCTCGACGCAGGACTCG
GCTTGCTGAAGCGCGCACGGCAAGAGGCGAGGGGCGGCGACTGGTGAGTACGCCAAAAATTTTGACTAGC
GGAGGCTAGAAGGAGAGAGATGGGTGCGAGAGCGTCAGTATTAAGCGGGGGAGAATTAGATCGCGATGGG
AAAAAATTCGGTTAAGGCCAGGGGGAAAGAAAAAATATAAATTAAAACATATAGTATGGGCAAGCAGGGA
GCTAGAACGATTCGCAGTTAATCCTGGCCTGTTAGAAACATCAGAAGGCTGTAGACAAATACTGGGACAG
CTACAACCATCCCTTCAGACAGGATCAGAAGAACTTAGATCATTATATAATACAGTAGCAACCCTCTATT
GTGTGCATCAAAGGATAGAGATAAAAGACACCAAGGAAGCTTTAGACAAGATAGAGGAAGAGCAAAACAA
AAGTAAGACCACCGCACAGCAAGCGGCCGGCCGCTGATCTTCAGACCTGGAGGAGGAGATATGAGGGACA
ATTGGAGAAGTGAATTATATAAATATAAAGTAGTAAAAATTGAACCATTAGGAGTAGCACCCACCAAGGC
AAAGAGAAGAGTGGTGCAGAGAGAAAAAAGAGCAGTGGGAATAGGAGCTTTGTTCCTTGGGTTCTTGGGA
GCAGCAGGAAGCACTATGGGCGCAGCGTCAATGACGCTGACGGTACAGGCCAGACAATTATTGTCTGGTA
TAGTGCAGCAGCAGAACAATTTGCTGAGGGCTATTGAGGCGCAACAGCATCTGTTGCAACTCACAGTCTG
GGGCATCAAGCAGCTCCAGGCAAGAATCCTGGCTGTGGAAAGATACCTAAAGGATCAACAGCTCCTGGGG
ATTTGGGGTTGCTCTGGAAAACTCATTTGCACCACTGCTGTGCCTTGGAATGCTAGTTGGAGTAATAAAT
CTCTGGAACAGATTTGGAATCACACGACCTGGATGGAGTGGGACAGAGAAATTAACAATTACACAAGCTT
AATACACTCCTTAATTGAAGAATCGCAAAACCAGCAAGAAAAGAATGAACAAGAATTATTGGAATTAGAT
AAATGGGCAAGTTTGTGGAATTGGTTTAACATAACAAATTGGCTGTGGTATATAAAATTATTCATAATGA
TAGTAGGAGGCTTGGTAGGTTTAAGAATAGTTTTTGCTGTACTTTCTATAGTGAATAGAGTTAGGCAGGG
ATATTCACCATTATCGTTTCAGACCCACCTCCCAACCCCGAGGGGACCCGACAGGCCCGAAGGAATAGAA
GAAGAAGGTGGAGAGAGAGACAGAGACAGATCCATTCGATTAGTGAACGGATCTCGACGGTATCGCCTTT
AAAAGAAAAGGGGGGATTGGGGGGTACAGTGCAGGGGAAAGAATAGTAGACATAATAGCAACAGACATAC
AAACTAAAGAATTACAAAAACAAATTACAAAAATTCAAAATTTTCGGGTTTATTACAGGGACAGCAGAGA
TCCAGTTTATCGATAAGCTTGGGAGTTCCGCGTTACATAACTTACGGTAAATGGCCCGCCTGGCTGACCG
CCCAACGACCCCCGCCCATTGACGTCAATAATGACGTATGTTCCCATAGTAACGCCAATAGGGACTTTCC
ATTGACGTCAATGGGTGGAGTATTTACGGTAAACTGCCCACTTGGCAGTACATCAAGTGTATCATATGCC
AAGTACGCCCCCTATTGACGTCAATGACGGTAAATGGCCCGCCTGGCATTATGCCCAGTACATGACCTTA
TGGGACTTTCCTACTTGGCAGTACATCTACGTATTAGTCATCGCTATTACCATGGTGATGCGGTTTTGGC
AGTACATCAATGGGCGTGGATAGCGGTTTGACTCACGGGGATTTCCAAGTCTCCACCCCATTGACGTCAA
TGGGAGTTTGTTTTGGCACCAAAATCAACGGGACTTTCCAAAATGTCGTAACAACTCCGCCCCATTGACG
CAAATGGGCGGTAGGCGTGTACGGTGGGAGGTCTATATAAGCAGAGCTCGTTTAGTGAACCGTCAGATCG
CCTGGAGACGCCATCCACGCTGTTTTGACCTCCATAGAAGACACCGACTCTACTAGAGGATCGCTAGCGC
TACCGGACTCAGATCTCGAGCTCATCGGGATCCAGGATGGACTACAAAGACGATGACGACAAGCTCGAGA
ATAAGGGC
[2133 nt withheld, positions 2879-5011]
GACCGGCGGAAACGCTCTCGCCCCTACAAGGCCAAGCGCCAGTGAGAATTCCGACATGCTCTAGATAATT
CTACCGGGTAGGGGAGGCGCTTTTCCCAAGGCAGTCTGGAGCATGCGCTTTAGCAGCCCCGCTGGGCACT
TGGCGCTACACAAGTGGCCTCTGGCCTCGCACACATTCCACATCCACCGGTAGGCGCCAACCGGCTCCGT
TCTTTGGTGGCCCCTTCGCGCCACCTTCTACTCCTCCCCTAGTCAGGAAGTTCCCCCCCGCCCCGCAGCT
CGCGTCGTGCAGGACGTGACAAATGGAAGTAGCACGTCTCACTAGTCTCGTGCAGATGGACAGCACCGCT
GAGCAATGGAAGCGGGTAGGCCTTTGGGGCAGCGGCCAATAGCAGCTTTGCTCCTTCGCTTTCTGGGCTC
AGAGGCTGGGAAGGGGTGGGTCCGGGGGCGGGCTCAGGGGCGGGCTCAGGGGCGGGGCGGGCGCCCGAAG
GTCCTCCGGAGGCCCGGCATTCTGCACGCTTCAAAAGCGCACGTCTGCCGCGCTGTTCTCCTCTTCCTCA
TCTCCGGGCCTTTCGACCTGCAGCCCAAGCTTACCATGACCGAGTACAAGCCCACGGTGCGCCTCGCCAC
CCGCGACGACGTCCCCAGGGCCGTACGCACCCTCGCCGCCGCGTTCGCCGACTACCCCGCCACGCGCCAC
ACCGTCGATCCGGACCGCCACATCGAGCGGGTCACCGAGCTGCAAGAACTCTTCCTCACGCGCGTCGGGC
TCGACATCGGCAAGGTGTGGGTCGCGGACGACGGCGCCGCGGTGGCGGTCTGGACCACGCCGGAGAGCGT
CGAAGCGGGGGCGGTGTTCGCCGAGATCGGCCCGCGCATGGCCGAGTTGAGCGGTTCCCGGCTGGCCGCG
CAGCAACAGATGGAAGGCCTCCTGGCGCCGCACCGGCCCAAGGAGCCCGCGTGGTTCCTGGCCACCGTCG
GCGTCTCGCCCGACCACCAGGGCAAGGGTCTGGGCAGCGCCGTCGTGCTCCCCGGAGTGGAGGCGGCCGA
GCGCGCCGGGGTGCCCGCCTTCCTGGAGACCTCCGCGCCCCGCAACCTCCCCTTCTACGAGCGGCTCGGC
TTCACCGTCACCGCCGACGTCGAGGTGCCCGAAGGACCGCGCACCTGGTGCATGACCCGCAAGCCCGGTG
CCTGACCGCGTCTGGAACAATCAACCTCTGGATTACAAAATTTGTGAAAGATTGACTGGTATTCTTAACT
ATGTTGCTCCTTTTACGCTATGTGGATACGCTGCTTTAATGCCTTTGTATCATGCTATTGCTTCCCGTAT
GGCTTTCATTTTCTCCTCCTTGTATAAATCCTGGTTGCTGTCTCTTTATGAGGAGTTGTGGCCCGTTGTC
AGGCAACGTGGCGTGGTGTGCACTGTGTTTGCTGACGCAACCCCCACTGGTTGGGGCATTGCCACCACCT
GTCAGCTCCTTTCCGGGACTTTCGCTTTCCCCCTCCCTATTGCCACGGCGGAACTCATCGCCGCCTGCCT
TGCCCGCTGCTGGACAGGGGCTCGGCTGTTGGGCACTGACAATTCCGTGGTGTTGTCGGGGAAGCTGACG
TCCTTTCCATGGCTGCTCGCCTGTGTTGCCACCTGGATTCTGCGCGGGACGTCCTTCTGCTACGTCCCTT
CGGCCCTCAATCCAGCGGACCTTCCTTCCCGCGGCCTGCTGCCGGCTCTGCGGCCTCTTCCGCGTCTTCG
CCTTCGCCCTCAGACGAGTCGGATCTCCCTTTGGGCCGCCTCCCCGCCTGGAATTAATTCTGCAGTCGAG
ACCTAGAAAAACATGGAGCAATCACAAGTAGCAATACAGCAGCTACCAATGCTGATTGTGCCTGGCTAGA
AGCACAAGAGGAGGAGGAGGTGGGTTTTCCAGTCACACCTCAGGTACCTTTAAGACCAATGACTTACAAG
GCAGCTGTAGATCTTAGCCACTTTTTAAAAGAAAAGAGGGGACTGGAAGGGCTAATTCACTCCCAACGAA
GACAAGATATCCTTGATCTGTGGATCTACCACACACAAGGCTACTTCCCTGATTAGCAGAACTACACACC
AGGGCCAGGGGTCAGATATCCACTGACCTTTGGATGGTGCTACAAGCTAGTACCAGTTGAGCCAGATAAG
GTAGAAGAGGCCAATAAAGGAGAGAACACCAGCTTGTTACACCCTGTGAGCCTGCATGGGATGGATGACC
CGGAGAGAGAAGTGTTAGAGTGGAGGTTTGACAGCCGCCTAGCATTTCATCACGTGGCCCGAGAGCTGCA
TCCGGAGTACTTCAAGAACTGCTGATATCGAGCTTGCTACAAGGGACTTTCCGCTGGGGACTTTCCAGGG
AGGCGTGGCCTGGGCGGGACTGGGGAGTGGCGAGCCCTCAGATCCTGCATATAAGCAGCTGCTTTTTGCC
TGTACTGGGTCTCTCTGGTTAGACCAGATCTGAGCCTGGGAGCTCTCTGGCTAACTAGGGAACCCACTGC
TTAAGCCTCAATAAAGCTTGCCTTGAGTGCTTCAAGTAGTGTGTGCCCGTCTGTTGTGTGACTCTGGTAA
CTAGAGATCCCTCAGACCCTTTTAGTCAGTGTGGAAAATCTCTAGCAGTAGTAGTTCATGTCATCTTATT
ATTCAGTATTTATAACTTGCAAAGAAATGAATATCAGAGAGTGAGAGGCCTTGACATTGCTAGCGTTTTA
CCGTCGACCTCTAGCTAGAGCTTGGCGTAATCATGGTCATAGCTGTTTCCTGTGTGAAATTGTTATCCGC
TCACAATTCCACACAACATACGAGCCGGAAGCATAAAGTGTAAAGCCTGGGGTGCCTAATGAGTGAGCTA
ACTCACATTAATTGCGTTGCGCTCACTGCCCGCTTTCCAGTCGGGAAACCTGTCGTGCCAGCTGCATTAA
TGAATCGGCCAACGCGCGGGGAGAGGCGGTTTGCGTATTGGGCGCTCTTCCGCTTCCTCGCTCACTGACT
CGCTGCGCTCGGTCGTTCGGCTGCGGCGAGCGGTATCAGCTCACTCAAAGGCGGTAATACGGTTATCCAC
AGAATCAGGGGATAACGCAGGAAAGAACATGTGAGCAAAAGGCCAGCAAAAGGCCAGGAACCGTAAAAAG
GCCGCGTTGCTGGCGTTTTTCCATAGGCTCCGCCCCCCTGACGAGCATCACAAAAATCGACGCTCAAGTC
AGAGGTGGCGAAACCCGACAGGACTATAAAGATACCAGGCGTTTCCCCCTGGAAGCTCCCTCGTGCGCTC
TCCTGTTCCGACCCTGCCGCTTACCGGATACCTGTCCGCCTTTCTCCCTTCGGGAAGCGTGGCGCTTTCT
CATAGCTCACGCTGTAGGTATCTCAGTTCGGTGTAGGTCGTTCGCTCCAAGCTGGGCTGTGTGCACGAAC
CCCCCGTTCAGCCCGACCGCTGCGCCTTATCCGGTAACTATCGTCTTGAGTCCAACCCGGTAAGACACGA
CTTATCGCCACTGGCAGCAGCCACTGGTAACAGGATTAGCAGAGCGAGGTATGTAGGCGGTGCTACAGAG
TTCTTGAAGTGGTGGCCTAACTACGGCTACACTAGAAGAACAGTATTTGGTATCTGCGCTCTGCTGAAGC
CAGTTACCTTCGGAAAAAGAGTTGGTAGCTCTTGATCCGGCAAACAAACCACCGCTGGTAGCGGTGGTTT
TTTTGTTTGCAAGCAGCAGATTACGCGCAGAAAAAAAGGATCTCAAGAAGATCCTTTGATCTTTTCTACG
GGGTCTGACGCTCAGTGGAACGAAAACTCACGTTAAGGGATTTTGGTCATGAGATTATCAAAAAGGATCT
TCACCTAGATCCTTTTAAATTAAAAATGAAGTTTTAAATCAATCTAAAGTATATATGAGTAAACTTGGTC
TGACAGTTACCAATGCTTAATCAGTGAGGCACCTATCTCAGCGATCTGTCTATTTCGTTCATCCATAGTT
GCCTGACTCCCCGTCGTGTAGATAACTACGATACGGGAGGGCTTACCATCTGGCCCCAGTGCTGCAATGA
TACCGCGAGACCCACGCTCACCGGCTCCAGATTTATCAGCAATAAACCAGCCAGCCGGAAGGGCCGAGCG
CAGAAGTGGTCCTGCAACTTTATCCGCCTCCATCCAGTCTATTAATTGTTGCCGGGAAGCTAGAGTAAGT
AGTTCGCCAGTTAATAGTTTGCGCAACGTTGTTGCCATTGCTACAGGCATCGTGGTGTCACGCTCGTCGT
TTGGTATGGCTTCATTCAGCTCCGGTTCCCAACGATCAAGGCGAGTTACATGATCCCCCATGTTGTGCAA
AAAAGCGGTTAGCTCCTTCGGTCCTCCGATCGTTGTCAGAAGTAAGTTGGCCGCAGTGTTATCACTCATG
GTTATGGCAGCACTGCATAATTCTCTTACTGTCATGCCATCCGTAAGATGCTTTTCTGTGACTGGTGAGT
ACTCAACCAAGTCATTCTGAGAATAGTGTATGCGGCGACCGAGTTGCTCTTGCCCGGCGTCAATACGGGA
TAATACCGCGCCACATAGCAGAACTTTAAAAGTGCTCATCATTGGAAAACGTTCTTCGGGGCGAAAACTC
TCAAGGATCTTACCGCTGTTGAGATCCAGTTCGATGTAACCCACTCGTGCACCCAACTGATCTTCAGCAT
CTTTTACTTTCACCAGCGTTTCTGGGTGAGCAAAAACAGGAAGGCAAAATGCCGCAAAAAAGGGAATAAG
GGCGACACGGAAATGTTGAATACTCATACTCTTCCTTTTTCAATATTATTGAAGCATTTATCAGGGTTAT
TGTCTCATGAGCGGATACATATTTGAATGTATTTAGAAAAATAAACAAATAGGGGTTCCGCGCACATTTC
CCCGAAAAGTGCCACCTGACGTCGACGGATCGGGAGATCAACTTGTTTATTGCAGCTTATAATGGTTACA
AATAAAGCAATAGCATCACAAATTTCACAAATAAAGCATTTTTTTCACTGCATTCTAGTTGTGGTTTGTC
CAAACTCATCAATGTATCTTATCATGTCTGGATCAACTGGATAACTCAAGCTAACCAAAATCATCCCAAA
CTTCCCACCCCATACCCTATTACCACTGCCAATTACCTGTGGTTTCATTTACTCTAAACCTGTGATTCCT
CTGAATTATTTTCATTTTAAAGAAATTGTATTTGTTAAATATGTACTACAAACTTAGTAGT
